>Addgene plasmid #148877 | pT7-V5-SBP-C1-HsZNF598-siRNAres_AH | depositor full sequence | sequence record 291325 | Full Sequence
TAGTTATTAATAGTAATCAATTACGGGGTCATTAGTTCATAGCCCATATATGGAGTTCCGCGTTACATAA
CTTACGGTAAATGGCCCGCCTGGCTGACCGCCCAACGACCCCCGCCCATTGACGTCAATAATGACGTATG
TTCCCATAGTAACGCCAATAGGGACTTTCCATTGACGTCAATGGGTGGAGTATTTACGGTAAACTGCCCA
CTTGGCAGTACATCAAGTGTATCATATGCCAAGTACGCCCCCTATTGACGTCAATGACGGTAAATGGCCC
GCCTGGCATTATGCCCAGTACATGACCTTATGGGACTTTCCTACTTGGCAGTACATCTACGTATTAGTCA
TCGCTATTACCATGGTGATGCGGTTTTGGCAGTACATCAATGGGCGTGGATAGCGGTTTGACTCACGGGG
ATTTCCAAGTCTCCACCCCATTGACGTCAATGGGAGTTTGTTTTGGCACCAAAATCAACGGGACTTTCCA
AAATGTCGTAACAACTCCGCCCCATTGACGCAAATGGGCGGTAGGCGTGTACGGTGGGAGGTCTATATAA
GCAGAGCTCTCTGGCTAACTAGAGAACCCACTGCTTACTGGCTTATCGAAATTAATACGACTCACTATAG
GGAGACCCAAGCTCTAGCGCTACCGGTCGCCACCATGGGTAAGCCTATCCCTAACCCTCTCCTCGGTCTC
GATTCTACGCCCGGAAGCGGTAGCGGTACGATGGACGAGAAGACCACCGGCTGGGGGGGCGGCCACGTGG
TGGAGGGCCTGGCCGGCGAGCTGGAGCAGCTGCGGGCCAGGCTGGAGCACCACCCTCAGGGCCAGCGGGA
GCCCAGATCTCGAGCTATGGCGGCGGCGGGGGGCGCCGAGGGGCGGCGCGCGGCCCTGGAGGCGGCGGCG
GCGGCAGCTCCTGAGCGGGGAGGCGGGAGCTGCGTGCTGTGCTGCGGAGACCTGGAGGCCACGGCGCTGG
GCCGCTGCGACCACCCGGTGTGCTACCGCTGCTCTACCAAGATGCGGGTGCTCTGCGAGCAGCGCTACTG
CGCCGTGTGCCGCGAGGAGCTGCGCCAGGTGGTCTTTGGGAAGAAGCTTCCTGCCTTTGCCACCATCCCC
ATCCACCAGCTGCAGCATGAGAAGAAATATGATATCTACTTTGCAGATGGAAAGGTGTACGCATTGTACA
GGCAGCTGCTGCAGCACGAGTGCCCGCGGTGCCCCGAGCTGCCACCTTTCAGCCTCTTCGGGGACCTGGA
GCAGCACATGCGGAGGCAGCATGAGCTCTTCTGCTGCCGTCTGTGCCTCCAGCACCTCCAGATCTTCACA
TATGAGCGCAAGTGGTACTCGCGCAAGGACCTGGCCCGGCATCGCATGCAGGGTGACCCCGATGACACGT
CGCACCGTGGGCACCCGCTCTGCAAGTTCTGTGACGAGCGCTACCTGGACAATGATGAGCTGCTTAAGCA
CCTGCGCCGCGACCACTACTTCTGCCACTTCTGCGACTCGGACGGGGCCCAGGACTACTACAGCGACTAT
GCCTACCTGCGTGAGCACTTCCGGGAGAAGCACTTTCTGTGTGAGGAAGGCCGCTGCAGCACGGAGCAGT
TCACCCACGCCTTCCGCACCGAGATCGACCTCAAGGCCCACAGGACGGCCTGCCACAGTCGCAGCCGCGC
CGAGGCACGCCAGAACCGCCACATCGACCTGCAGTTCAGCTACGCGCCACGGCACTCGCGCCGGAACGAG
GGGGTCGTTGGTGGCGAAGACTACGAGGAGGTGGACAGGTACAGCCGCCAGGGCCGAGTGGCCCGGGCTG
GCACTCGCGGAGCCCAGCAGAGCCGCCGAGGAAGCTGGAGGTACAAAAGGGAAGAAGAGGACCGAGAAGT
AGCAGCTGCTGTCCGGGCCTCCGTGGCCGCACAGCAGCAGGAGGAGGCCCGAAGAAGCGAAGACCAGGAG
GAAGGCGGTAGGCCAAAAAAGGAAGAAGCGGCGGCGCGGGGACCTGAGGATCCCCGTGGCCCCCGGCGCT
CACCCCGGACTCAGGGCGAAGGCCCAGGCCCCAAGGAAACCTCGACAAATGGTCCTGTAAGCCAAGAAGC
CTTCTCGGTGACAGGCCCAGCCGCCCCAGGGTGTGTGGGGGTGCCAGGCGCCCTCCCACCACCCAGCCCG
AAGCTCAAGGACGAAGACTTCCCCAGCCTCTCTGCCTCCACTTCCTCCTCCTGCTCCACTGCAGCAACCC
CGGGCCCTGTGGGGTTGGCGCTGCCGTACGCCATCCCTGCCAGAGGCAGGAGTGCCTTCCAGGAGGAGGA
CTTCCCCGCCCTGGTGTCCTCGGTGCCCAAGCCTGGCACCGCCCCCACCAGCCTTGTCTCTGCCTGGAAC
AGCAGCAGTAGCAGCAAGAAGGTAGCACAGCCCCCACTCTCGGCGCAGGCTACCGGCAGCGGCCAGCCCA
CCAGGAAGGCTGGGAAGGGGAGCAGGGGCGGCAGGAAGGGCGGCCCGCCCTTCACACAGGAGGAGGAGGA
GGACGGCGGCCCGGCCCTGCAGGAGCTTCTGAGCACACGCCCCACGGGCTCCGTCTCCTCCACACTGGGG
CTGGCCTCCATCCAACCCTCTAAAGTTGGGAAGAAGAAGAAAGTGGGCTCGGAGAAGCCAGGCACCACAT
TGCCACAGCCCCCGCCCGCTACCTGTCCCCCAGGGGCTTTGCAGGCCCCGGAAGCTCCTGCCAGCAGAGC
CGAGGGGCCAGTTGCCGTCGTCGTTAATGGACACACGGAGGGCCCGGCCCCTGCTCGGAGTGCCCCCAAG
GAACCCCCTGGGCTCCCAAGGCCCCTGGGGTCCTTCCCCTGCCCCACGCCACAGGAGGACTTCCCAGCGC
TCGGCGGCCCCTGCCCACCCCGGATGCCGCCGCCCCCAGGCTTCAGCGCTGTGGTGCTCCTGAAGGGCAC
GCCTCCCCCACCCCCGCCGGGCCTGGTGCCCCCAATCAGCAAGCCGCCCCCTGGCTTCTCTGGCCTTCTG
CCTAGCCCCCACCCGGCCTGTGTCCCCAGCCCCGCCACCACCACCACCACAAAAGCACCCAGGCTGCTGC
CTGCCCCACGGGCGTACCTAGTCCCCGAGAACTTCCGGGAGAGGAACCTTCAGCTCATCCAGTCCATCAG
GGACTTCCTGCAGAGCGACGAGGCCCGCTTCAGCGAGTTCAAGAGCCACTCAGGGGAGTTCAGACAGGGC
CTGATCTCCGCAGCCCAGTATTACAAGAGTTGCCGGGACCTGCTGGGGGAGAATTTCCAGAAGGTCTTTA
ATGAGCTGCTGGTCCTGCTGCCCGACACGGCCAAGCAGCAGGAGCTCCTGTCTGCACACACGGACTTCTG
CAACCGCGAGAAGCCTCTGAGCACCAAGTCCAAGAAGAACAAGAAGAGCGCGTGGCAGGCCACCACCCAG
CAGGCGGGCCTGGACTGCCGTGTGTGCCCCACCTGCCAGCAGGTGCTCGCGCATGGCGATGCCAGCAGCC
ACCAGGCGCTGCATGCTGCCCGGGACGACGACTTCCCCTCCCTGCAAGCCATCGCCAGGATCATCACGTA
GGAATTCTGCAGTCGACGGTACCGCGGGCCCGGGATCCACCGGATCTAGATAACTGATCATAATCAGCCA
TACCACATTTGTAGAGGTTTTACTTGCTTTAAAAAACCTCCCACACCTCCCCCTGAACCTGAAACATAAA
ATGAATGCAATTGTTGTTGTTAACTTGTTTATTGCAGCTTATAATGGTTACAAATAAAGCAATAGCATCA
CAAATTTCACAAATAAAGCATTTTTTTCACTGCATTCTAGTTGTGGTTTGTCCAAACTCATCAATGTATC
TTAACGCGTAAATTGTAAGCGTTAATATTTTGTTAAAATTCGCGTTAAATTTTTGTTAAATCAGCTCATT
TTTTAACCAATAGGCCGAAATCGGCAAAATCCCTTATAAATCAAAAGAATAGACCGAGATAGGGT
[37 nt withheld, positions 3986-4022]
AAAGAACGTGGACTCCAACGTCAAAGG
[49 nt withheld, positions 4050-4098]
T
[91 nt withheld, positions 4100-4190]
G
[124 nt withheld, positions 4192-4315]
CAGGTGGCACTTTTCGGGGAAATGTGCGCGGAACCCCTATTTGTTTATTTTTCTAAATACATTCAAATAT
GTATCCGCTCATGAGACAATAACCCTGATAAATGCTTCAATAATATTGAAAAAGGAAGAGTCCTGAGGCG
GAAAGAACCAGCTGTGGAATGTGTGTCAGTTAGGGTGTGGAAAGTCCCCAGGCTCCCCAGCAGGCAGAAG
TATGCAAAGCATGCATCTCAATTAGTCAGCAACCAGGTGTGGAAAGTCCCCAGGCTCCCCAGCAGGCAGA
AGTATGCAAAGCATGCATCTCAATTAGTCAGCAACCATAGTCCCGCCCCTAACTCCGCCCATCCCGCCCC
TAACTCCGCCCAGTTCCGCCCATTCTCCGCCCCATGGCTGACTAATTTTTTTTATTTATGCAGAGGCCGA
GGCCGCCTCGGCCTCTGAGCTATTCCAGAAGTAGTGAGGAGGCTTTTTTGGAGGCCTAGGCTTTTGCAAA
GATCGATCAAGAGACAGGATGAGGATCGTTTCGCATGATTGAACAAGATGGATTGCACGCAGGTTCTCCG
GCCGCTTGGGTGGAGAGGCTATTCGGCTATGACTGGGCACAACAGACAATCGGCTGCTCTGATGCCGCCG
TGTTCCGGCTGTCAGCGCAGGGGCGCCCGGTTCTTTTTGTCAAGACCGACCTGTCCGGTGCCCTGAATGA
ACTGCAAGACGAGGCAGCGCGGCTATCGTGGCTGGCCACGACGGGCGTTCCTTGCGCAGCTGTGCTCGAC
GTTGTCACTGAAGCGGGAAGGGACTGGCTGCTATTGGGCGAAGTGCCGGGGCAGGATCTCCTGTCATCTC
ACCTTGCTCCTGCCGAGAAAGTATCCATCATGGCTGATGCAATGCGGCGGCTGCATACGCTTGATCCGGC
TACCTGCCCATTCGACCACCAAGCGAAACATCGCATCGAGCGAGCACGTACTCGGATGGAAGCCGGTCTT
GTCGATCAGGATGATCTGGACGAAGAGCATCAGGGGCTCGCGCCAGCCGAACTGTTCGCCAGGCTCAAGG
CGAGCATGCCCGACGGCGAGGATCTCGTCGTGACCCATGGCGATGCCTGCTTGCCGAATATCATGGTGGA
AAATGGCCGCTTTTCTGGATTCATCGACTGTGGCCGGCTGGGTGTGGCGGACCGCTATCAGGACATAGCG
TTGGCTACCCGTGATATTGCTGAAGAGCTTGGCGGCGAATGGGCTGACCGCTTCCTCGTGCTTTACGGTA
TCGCCGCTCCCGATTCGCAGCGCATCGCCTTCTATCGCCTTCTTGACGAGTTCTTCTGAGCGGGACTCTG
GGGTTCGAAATGACCGACCAAGCGACGCCCAACCTGCCATCACGAGATTTCGATTCCACCGCCGCCTTCT
ATGAAAGGTTGGGCTTCGGAATCGTTTTCCGGGACGCCGGCTGGATGATCCTCCAGCGCGGGGATCTCAT
GCTGGAGTTCTTCGCCCACCCTAGGGGGAGGCTAACTGAAACACGGAAGGAGACAATACCGGAAGGAACC
CGCGCTATGACGGCAATAAAAAGACAGAATAAAACGCACGGTGTTGGGTCGTTTGTTCATAAACGCGGGG
TTCGGTCCCAGGGCTGGCACTCTGTCGATACCCCACCGAGACCCCATTGGGGCCAATACGCCCGCGTTTC
TTCCTTTTCCCCACCCCACCCCCCAAGTTCGGGTGAAGGCCCAGGGCTCGCAGCCAACGTCGGGGCGGCA
GGCCCTGCCATAGCCTCAGGTTACTCATATATACTTTAGATTGATTTAAAACTTCATTTTTAATTTAAAA
GGATCTAGGTGAAGATCCTTTTTGATAATCTCATGACCAAAATCCCTTAACGTGAGTTTTCGTTCCACTG
AGCGTCAGACCCCGTAGAAAAGATCAAAGGATCTTCTTGAGATCCTTTTTTTCTGCGCGTAATCTGCTGC
TTGCAAACAAAAAAACCACCGCTACCAGCGGTGGTTTGTTTGCCGGATCAAGAGCTACCAACTCTTTTTC
CGAAGGTAACTGGCTTCAGCAGAGCGCAGATACCAAATACTGTCCTTCTAGTGTAGCCGTAGTTAGGCCA
CCACTTCAAGAACTCTGTAGCACCGCCTACATACCTCGCTCTGCTAATCCTGTTACCAGTGGCTGCTGCC
AGTGGCGATAAGTCGTGTCTTACCGGGTTGGACTCAAGACGATAGTTACCGGATAAGGCGCAGCGGTCGG
GCTGAACGGGGGGTTCGTGCACACAGCCCAGCTTGGAGCGAACGACCTACACCGAACTGAGATACCTACA
GCGTGAGCTATGAGAAAGCGCCACGCTTCCCGAAGGGAGAAAGGCGGACAGGTATCCGGTAAGCGGCAGG
GTCGGAACAGGAGAGCGCACGAGGGAGCTTCCAGGGGGAAACGCCTGGTATCTTTATAGTCCTGTCGGGT
TTCGCCACCTCTGACTTGAGCGTCGATTTTTGTGATGCTCGTCAGGGGGGCGGAGCCTATGGAAAAACGC
CAGCAACGCGGCCTTTTTACGGTTCCTGGCCTTTTGCTGGCCTTTTGCTCACATGTTCTTTCCTGCGTTA
TCCCCTGATTCTGTGGATAACCGTATTACCGCCATGCAT
Features (pLannotate 1.2.2; 18 found; start..end, strand, type, name):
     61..364     +  enhancer       CMV enhancer: human cytomegalovirus immediate early enhancer
    365..568     +  promoter       CMV promoter: human cytomegalovirus (CMV) immediate early promoter
    564..597     +  LTR            5' LTR (truncated) (fragment): truncated 5' long terminal repeat (LTR) from HIV-1
    613..631     +  promoter       T7 promoter: promoter for bacteriophage T7 RNA polymerase
    668..709     +  CDS            V5 tag: epitope tag from simian virus 5
    731..844     +  CDS            SBP: streptavidin-binding peptide selected from a peptide library; binds streptavidin with nanomolar affinity (Keefe et al., 2001)
    857..3568    +  CDS            ZNF598: ZN598_HUMAN - Experimental evidence at protein level: Swiss-Prot protein existence level 1. E3 ubiquitin-protein ligase that plays a key role in the ribosome quality control (RQC), a pathway that takes place when a ribosome has stalled during translation (PubMed:28065601, PubMed:28132843). Required for ribosomes to terminally stall during translation of poly(A) sequences by mediating monoubiquitination of 40S ribosomal protein RPS10/eS10, RPS20/uS10 and RPS3/uS3 (PubMed:28065601, PubMed:28132843). Stalling precludes synthesis of a long poly-lysine tail and initiates the RQC pathway to degrade
   3572..3608    +  misc_feature   MCS (fragment): multiple cloning site
   3625..3709    +  CDS            large T antigen (fragment): large T antigen from SV40 (simian virus 40)
   3732..3853    +  polyA_signal   SV40 poly(A) signal: SV40 polyadenylation signal
   3887..4315    -  rep_origin     f1 ori (sequence partly withheld): f1 bacteriophage origin of replication; arrow indicates direction of (+) strand synthesis
   4342..4446    +  promoter       AmpR promoter: bla
   4448..4805    +  promoter       SV40 promoter: SV40 enhancer and early promoter
   4840..5634    +  CDS            NeoR/KanR: aminoglycoside phosphotransferase from Tn5; aph(3')-II (or nptII); confers resistance to neomycin, kanamycin, and G418 (Geneticin®)
   5655..5807    +  CDS            ble (fragment): BLE_KLEPN - Experimental evidence at protein level: Swiss-Prot protein existence level 1. Binding protein with a strong affinity to the bleomycin family of antibiotics. Binds to CL990; an antimitotic-antibiotic compound. From Klebsiella pneumoniae.
   5866..5913    +  polyA_signal   HSV TK poly(A) signal: herpes simplex virus thymidine kinase polyadenylation signal (Cole and Stacy, 1985)
   6004..6020    -  polyA_signal   bGH poly(A) signal (fragment): bovine growth hormone polyadenylation signal
   6242..6830    +  rep_origin     ori: high-copy-number ColE1/pMB1/pBR322/pUC origin of replication
