[The description below was written by a language model from this plasmid's Addgene catalogue record and pLannotate feature annotations shown in this document.]
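Description:
pT7-V5-SBP-C1-HsZNF598-siRNAres_AH is a 6.9 kb mammalian expression plasmid encoding human ZNF598 (also known as HEL2) with N-terminal affinity and epitope tags. The record lists the backbone as unknown. The annotated features show a CMV enhancer/promoter upstream of the coding region, an SV40 polyadenylation signal downstream, and a dual-purpose NeoR/KanR cassette. That cassette is driven by a bacterial (AmpR/bla) promoter and the SV40 early promoter and is terminated by the HSV TK poly(A) signal. The plasmid replicates in E. coli at high copy from a ColE1/pUC-type origin under kanamycin selection, and the same resistance gene can in principle support G418 selection in mammalian cells. An f1 origin is also present. Several short fragment hits (HIV-1 LTR, SV40 large T antigen, ble, bGH poly(A)) are probably annotation artefacts or backbone remnants rather than functional elements.

The open reading frame starts with a V5 epitope tag, followed by a streptavidin-binding peptide (SBP) and then the ZNF598 coding sequence, which the depositor states follows the NCBI reference transcript. A T7 promoter sits between the CMV promoter and the tags, which would allow in vitro transcription of the same fusion. V5 permits immunodetection, and SBP allows pull-down on streptavidin resin. ZNF598 is an E3 ubiquitin ligase that monoubiquitinates 40S ribosomal proteins on stalled ribosomes to initiate ribosome quality control. The "siRNAres" designation indicates an siRNA-resistant version, which would suit complementation of cells depleted of endogenous ZNF598, although the record does not describe the specific changes. The depositor sequence may be theoretical rather than fully verified.
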