Addgene plasmid #148877: pT7-V5-SBP-C1-HsZNF598-siRNAres_AH
Purpose: Mammalian Expression of HsZNF598-siRNAres
Depositing lab: Elisa Izaurralde. Depositing organization: Max Planck Institute for Developmental Biology.
Backbone
  Vector backbone: Unknown
  Vector type: Mammalian Expression
Growth in bacteria
  Bacterial resistance: Kanamycin, 50 μg/mL
  Growth temperature: 37°C
  Growth strain: DH5alpha
  Copy number: High Copy
Gene/Insert
  Gene/Insert name: HsZNF598-siRNAres
  Species: H. sapiens (human)
  Entrez Gene: ZNF598 (a.k.a. HEL2)
  Cloning method: Unknown
Terms and licenses: Academic/Nonprofit Terms; Industry Terms: Not Available to Industry
Depositor comments: Sequence according to sequence given by NCBI: NM_178167.4 Plasmids from this collection were made available to the research community and donated after the lab closed. Please note that the sequence provided by the depositing laboratory may be theoretical/predicted or based on Sanger sequencing results. There may be discrepancies between sequencing results obtained by Addgene and the depositor sequence. If an Addgene verified sequence is not available, please contact before placing your order to request that our lab fully sequence the plasmid.
How to cite: pT7-V5-SBP-C1-HsZNF598-siRNAres_AH was a gift from Elisa Izaurralde (Addgene plasmid # 148877 ; http://n2t.net/addgene:148877 ; RRID:Addgene_148877)
